Addgene plasmid #82298: pDONR223_MAPK14_WT
Purpose: Gateway Donor vector containing MAPK14, part of the Target Accelerator Plasmid Collection.
Depositing lab: Jesse Boehm & William Hahn & David Root. Depositing organization: Broad Institute. Publication: Systematic Functional Interrogation of Rare Cancer Variants Identifies Oncogenic Alleles. Kim E, Ilic N, Shrestha Y, Zou L, Kamburov A, Zhu C, Yang X, Lubonja R, Tran N, Nguyen C, Lawrence MS, Piccioni F, Bagul M, Doench JG, Chouinard CR, Wu X, Hogstrom L, Natoli T, Tamayo P, Horn H, Corsello SM, Lage K, Root DE, Subramanian A, Golub TR, Getz G, Boehm JS, Hahn WC. Cancer Discov. 2016 Jul;6(7):714-26. doi: 10.1158/2159-8290.CD-16-0160. Epub 2016 May 4. PubMed 27147599.
Backbone
  Vector backbone: pDONR223
  Backbone manufacturer: Invitrogen
  Backbone size w/o insert (bp): 2790
  Vector type: Gateway Entry vector
Growth in bacteria
  Bacterial resistance: Spectinomycin, 50 μg/mL
  Growth temperature: 37°C
  Growth strain: DH5alpha
  Copy number: High Copy
Gene/Insert
  Gene/Insert name: MAPK14 (alt name: NM_139012.2)
  Species: H. sapiens (human)
  Mutation: WT
  Entrez Gene: MAPK14 (a.k.a. CSBP, CSBP1, CSBP2, CSPB1, EXIP, Mxi2, PRKM14, PRKM15, RK, SAPK2A, p38, p38ALPHA)
  Promoter: None
  Cloning method: Gateway Cloning
  Sequencing primers: 5′ M13pUC-fwd; 3′ M13-Rev
Terms and licenses: Academic/Nonprofit Terms; Industry Terms: Not Available to Industry
Depositor comments: Open state: NO stop codon immediately follows insert. Supporting reference: Systematic morphological profiling of human gene and allele function via Cell Painting. Rohban MH, et al. Elife. 2017, Mar 18;6. pii: e24060. PubMed PMID 28315521
How to cite: pDONR223_MAPK14_WT was a gift from Jesse Boehm & William Hahn & David Root (Addgene plasmid # 82298 ; http://n2t.net/addgene:82298 ; RRID:Addgene_82298)
