[The description below was written by a language model from this plasmid's Addgene catalogue record and pLannotate feature annotations shown in this document.]
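Description:
pDONR223_MAPK14_WT is a Gateway entry clone built on the Invitrogen pDONR223 backbone. It carries the wild-type open reading frame of human MAPK14, the stress-activated kinase commonly known as p38α. The sequenced plasmid is about 3.9 kb and is propagated in E. coli from a high-copy ColE1/pUC-type origin. Selection is with spectinomycin, conferred by the aadA aminoglycoside adenylyltransferase (SmR) gene. A fragment of the class 1 integron Pc promoter and a short remnant of a gentamicin resistance gene lie upstream of the marker. Other annotated backbone elements are small lacI and lacZα fragments and the rrnB T1 and T2 transcription terminators, which sit upstream of the cloning site and insulate the insert from read-through transcription.

The MAPK14 coding sequence is flanked by two attL recombination sites. The automated annotation labels the upstream one attL3 and the downstream one attL2. These sites let LR Clonase transfer the ORF directionally into any compatible Gateway destination vector. The record lists no promoter for the insert, so the gene is not meant to be expressed from this plasmid. The only nearby promoter is a T7 promoter beyond the downstream attL site, oriented back toward the insert on the opposite strand. The clone is in the "open" configuration, with no stop codon immediately after the ORF, so it can be fused in frame to C-terminal tags supplied by a destination vector. It belongs to the Target Accelerator Plasmid Collection. There it serves as the wild-type reference for building expression constructs that compare cancer-associated variants with their normal alleles in functional and morphological profiling studies.
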