Features (pLannotate 1.2.2; 12 found; start..end, strand, type, name):
     51..639     +  rep_origin     ori: high-copy-number ColE1/pMB1/pBR322/pUC origin of replication
    822..914     +  CDS            lacI (fragment): lac repressor; lacI; The lac repressor binds to the lac operator to inhibit transcription in E. coli. This inhibition can be relieved by adding lactose or isopropyl-β-D-thiogalactopyranoside (IPTG).
    969..996     -  terminator     rrnB T2 terminator: transcription terminator T2 from the E. coli rrnB gene
   1128..1171    +  terminator     rrnB T1 terminator: Escherichia coli rrnB; transcription terminator T1 from the E. coli rrnB gene
   1218..1254    -  CDS            lacZα (fragment): LacZα fragment of β-galactosidase; lacZ fragment
   1271..1366    +  protein_bind   attL3: mutant version of attL; recombination site for the Gateway® LR reaction LR Clonase™
   1369..2448    +  CDS            MAPK14 (sequence withheld): MK14_HUMAN - Also known as CSBP, CSBP1, CSBP2, CSPB1, MXI2, SAPK2A. Experimental evidence at protein level: Swiss-Prot protein existence level 1. (Microbial infection) Activated by phosphorylation by M.tuberculosis EsxA in T-cells leading to inhibition of IFN-gamma production; phosphorylation is apparent within 15 minute and is inhibited by kinase-specific inhibitors SB203580 and siRNA (PubMed:21586573). From Homo sapiens (Human).
   2451..2549    -  protein_bind   attL2: mutant version of attL; recombination site for the Gateway® LR reaction LR Clonase™
   2567..2585    -  promoter       T7 promoter: promoter for bacteriophage T7 RNA polymerase
   2775..2798    +  promoter       Pc promoter (fragment): intI1 (promoter lies within the coding sequence); class 1 integron promoter
   2974..3030    +  CDS            GmR (fragment): gentamycin acetyltransferase; aacC1; confers resistance to gentamycin
   3037..3828    +  CDS            SmR: aminoglycoside adenylyltransferase (Murphy, 1985); aadA; confers resistance to spectinomycin and streptomycin
>Addgene plasmid #82298 | pDONR223_MAPK14_WT | addgene full sequence | sequence record 165381 | Addgene NGS result
GCGTCGTTCCACTGAGCGTCAGACCCCGTAGAAAAGATCAAAGGATCTTCTTGAGATCCTTTTTTTCTGC
GCGTAATCTGCTGCTTGCAAACAAAAAAACCACCGCTACCAGCGGTGGTTTGTTTGCCGGATCAAGAGCT
ACCAACTCTTTTTCCGAAGGTAACTGGCTTCAGCAGAGCGCAGATACCAAATACTGTTCTTCTAGTGTAG
CCGTAGTTAGGCCACCACTTCAAGAACTCTGTAGCACCGCCTACATACCTCGCTCTGCTAATCCTGTTAC
CAGTGGCTGCTGCCAGTGGCGATAAGTCGTGTCTTACCGGGTTGGACTCAAGACGATAGTTACCGGATAA
GGCGCAGCGGTCGGGCTGAACGGGGGGTTCGTGCACACAGCCCAGCTTGGAGCGAACGACCTACACCGAA
CTGAGATACCTACAGCGTGAGCTATGAGAAAGCGCCACGCTTCCCGAAGGGAGAAAGGCGGACAGGTATC
CGGTAAGCGGCAGGGTCGGAACAGGAGAGCGCACGAGGGAGCTTCCAGGGGGAAACGCCTGGTATCTTTA
TAGTCCTGTCGGGTTTCGCCACCTCTGACTTGAGCGTCGATTTTTGTGATGCTCGTCAGGGGGGCGGAGC
CTATGGAAAAACGCCAGCAACGCGGCCTTTTTACGGTTCCTGGCCTTTTGCTGGCCTTTTGCTCACATGT
TCTTTCCTGCGTTATCCCCTGATTCTGTGGATAACCGTATTACCGCCTTTGAGTGAGCTGATACCGCTCG
CCGCAGCCGAACGACCGAGCGCAGCGAGTCAGTGAGCGAGGAAGCGGAAGAGCGCCCAATACGCAAACCG
CCTCTCCCCGCGCGTTGGCCGATTCATTAATGCAGCTGGCACGACAGGTTTCCCGACTGGAAAGCGGGCA
GTGAGCGCAACGCAATTAATACGCGTACCGCTAGCCAGGAAGAGTTTGTAGAAACGCAAAAAGGCCATCC
GTCAGGATGGCCTTCTGCTTAGTTTGATGCCTGGCAGTTTATGGCGGGCGTCCTGCCCGCCACCCTCCGG
GCCGTTGCTTCACAACGTTCAAATCCGCTCCCGGCGGATTTGTCCTACTCAGGAGAGCGTTCACCGACAA
ACAACAGATAAAACGAAAGGCCCAGTCTTCCGACTGAGCCTTTCGTTTTATTTGATGCCTGGCAGTTCCC
TACTCTCGCGTTAACGCTAGCATGGATGTTTTCCCAGTCACGACGTTGTAAAACGACGGCCAGTCTTAAG
CTCGGGCCCCAAATAATGATTTTATTTTGACTGATAGTGACCTGTTCGTTGCAACAAATTGATGAGCAAT
GCTTTTTTATAATGCCAACTTTGTACAAAAAAGTTGGC
[1080 nt withheld, positions 1369-2448]
TGCCCAACTTTCTTGTACAAAGTTGGCATTATAAGAAAGCATTGCTTATCAATTTGTTGCAACGAACAGG
TCACTATCAGTCAAAATAAAATCATTATTTGCCATCCAGCTGATATCCCCTATAGTGAGTCGTATTACAT
GGTCATAGCTGTTTCCTGGCAGCTCTGGCCCGTGTCTCAAAATCTCTGATGTTACATTGCACAAGATAAA
AATATATCATCATGCCTCCTCTAGACCAGCCAGGACAGAAATGCCTCGACTTCGCTGCTACCCAAGGTTG
CCGGGTGACGCACACCGTGGAAACGGATGAAGGCACGAACCCAGTGGACATAAGCCTGTTCGGTTCGTAA
GCTGTAATGCAAGTAGCGTATGCGCTCACGCAACTGGTCCAGAACCTTGACCGAACGCAGCGGTGGTAAC
GGCGCAGTGGCGGTTTTCATGGCTTGTTATGACTGTTTTTTTGGGGTACAGTCTATGCCTCGGGCATCCA
AGCAGCAAGCGCGTTACGCCGTGGGTCGATGTTTGATGTTATGGAGCAGCAACGATGTTACGCAGCAGGG
CAGTCGCCCTAAAACAAAGTTAAACATTATGAGGGAAGCGGTGATCGCCGAAGTATCGACTCAACTATCA
GAGGTAGTTGGCGTCATCGAGCGCCATCTCGAACCGACGTTGCTGGCCGTACATTTGTACGGCTCCGCAG
TGGATGGCGGCCTGAAGCCACACAGTGATATTGATTTGCTGGTTACGGTGACCGTAAGGCTTGATGAAAC
AACGCGGCGAGCTTTGATCAACGACCTTTTGGAAACTTCGGCTTCCCCTGGAGAGAGCGAGATTCTCCGC
GCTGTAGAAGTCACCATTGTTGTGCACGACGACATCATTCCGTGGCGTTATCCAGCTAAGCGCGAACTGC
AATTTGGAGAATGGCAGCGCAATGACATTCTTGCAGGTATCTTCGAGCCAGCCACGATCGACATTGATCT
GGCTATCTTGCTGACAAAAGCAAGAGAACATAGCGTTGCCTTGGTAGGTCCAGCGGCGGAGGAACTCTTT
GATCCGGTTCCTGAACAGGATCTATTTGAGGCGCTAAATGAAACCTTAACGCTATGGAACTCGCCGCCCG
ACTGGGCTGGCGATGAGCGAAATGTAGTGCTTACGTTGTCCCGCATTTGGTACAGCGCAGTAACCGGCAA
AATCGCGCCGAAGGATGTCGCTGCCGACTGGGCAATGGAGCGCCTGCCGGCCCAGTATCAGCCCGTCATA
CTTGAAGCTAGACAGGCTTATCTTGGACAAGAAGAAGATCGCTTGGCCTCGCGCGCAGATCAGTTGGAAG
AATTTGTCCACTACGTGAAAGGCGAGATCACCAAGGTAGTCGGCAAATAACCCTCGAGCCACCCATGACC
AAAATCCCTTAACGTGAGTTAC
