>Addgene plasmid #82298 | pDONR223_MAPK14_WT | depositor partial sequence | sequence record 155669 | Insert sequence
[1080 nt withheld, positions 1-1080]
